>Addgene plasmid #172731 | Spike Display_Part 3 Spacer | addgene full sequence | sequence record 340024 | Addgene NGS Result
GACCGGGACCGGCGTGCTGACCGAAAGCAACAAAAAGTTCCTCCCCTTCCAGCAGTTCGGCCGTGATATC
GCTGACACCACAGATGCCGTCAGAGATCCACAGACCCTGGAAATCCTGGATATTACACCCTGCTCCTTCG
GAGGAGTTTCTGTGATCACCCCCGGGACCAATACCAGCAACCAGGTGGCTGTGCTGTACCAAGGTGTTAA
CTGCACCGAGGTTCCTGTGGCCATCCACGCCGATCAGCTGACACCTACTTGGAGAGTGTACTCCACTGGC
TCCAATGTGTTCCAGACCAGGGCCGGATGTCTGATCGGCGCCGAGCACGTGAATAACAGTTACGAGTGCG
ACATCCCTATCGGCGCCGGCATCTGTGCCAGCTACCAGACCCAGACAAACAGCCCTGGGTCTGCTTCCTC
TGTAGCTAGCCAGAGCATCATCGCCTACACCATGAGCCTGGGCGCAGAGAACAGCGTGGCCTATTCCAAC
AACTCTATCGCCATTCCCACCAACTTTACAATTAGCGTCACAACAGAGATCCTGCCCGTGAGCATGACCA
AGACCAGCGTGGACTGTACAATGTACATCTGTGGCGACAGCACTGAATGCAGCAACCTGCTGCTGCAATA
CGGCTCCTTTTGCACCCAACTGAACCGGGCGCTGACCGGAATCGCCGTGGAACAGGACAAAAATACCCAG
GAGGTGTTCGCCCAAGTGAAGCAGATCGGTGGCAGGTGGACCAGACCAATAAAAAACGCCCGGCGGCAAC
CGAGCGTTCTGAACAAATCCAGATGGAGTTCTGAGGTCATTACTGGATCTATCAACAGGAGTCCAAGCGA
GCTCGATATCAAATTACGCCCCGCCCTGCCACTCATCGCAGTACTGTTGTAATTCATTAAGCATTCTGCC
GACATGGAAGCCATCACAAACGGCATGATGAACCTGAATCGCCAGCGGCATCAGCACCTTGTCGCCTTGC
GTATAATATTTGCCCATGGTGAAAACGGGGGCGAAGAAGTTGTCCATATTGGCCACGTTTAAATCAAAAC
TGGTGAAACTCACCCAGGGATTGGCTGAAACGAAAAACATATTCTCAATAAACCCTTTAGGGAAATAGGC
CAGGTTTTCACCGTAACACGCCACATCTTGCGAATATATGTGTAGAAACTGCCGGAAATCGTCGTGGTAT
TCACTCCAGAGCGATGAAAACGTTTCAGTTTGCTCATGGAAAACGGTGTAACAAGGGTGAACACTATCCC
ATATCACCAGCTCACCGTCTTTCATTGCCATACGAAATTCCGGATGAGCATTCATCAGGCGGGCAAGAAT
GTGAATAAAGGCCGGATAAAACTTGTGCTTATTTTTCTTTACGGTCTTTAAAAAGGCCGTAATATCCAGC
TGAACGGTCTGGTTATAGGTACATTGAGCAACTGACTGAAATGCCTCAAAATGTTCTTTACGATGCCATT
GGGATATATCAACGGTGGTATATCCAGTGATTTTTTTCTCCATTTTAGCTTCCTTAGCTCCTGAAAATCT
CGATAACTCAAAAAATACGCCCGGTAGTGATCTTATTTCATTATGGTGAAAGTTGGAACCTCTTACGTGC
CCGATCAATCATGACCAAAATCCCTTAACGTGAGTTTTCGTTCCACTGAGCGTCAGACCCCGTAGAAAAG
ATCAAAGGATCTTCTTGAGATCCTTTTTTTCTGCGCGTAATCTGCTGCTTGCAAACAAAAAAACCACCGC
TACCAGCGGTGGTTTGTTTGCCGGATCAAGAGCTACCAACTCTTTTTCCGAAGGTAACTGGCTTCAGCAG
AGCGCAGATACCAAATACTGTTCTTCTAGTGTAGCCGTAGTTAGGCCACCACTTCAAGAACTCTGTAGCA
CCGCCTACATACCTCGCTCTGCTAATCCTGTTACCAGTGGCTGCTGCCAGTGGCGATAAGTCGTGTCTTA
CCGGGTTGGACTCAAGACGATAGTTACCGGATAAGGCGCAGCGGTCGGGCTGAACGGGGGGTTCGTGCAC
ACAGCCCAGCTTGGAGCGAACGACCTACACCGAACTGAGATACCTACAGCGTGAGCTATGAGAAAGCGCC
ACGCTTCCCGAAGGGAGAAAGGCGGACAGGTATCCGGTAAGCGGCAGGGTCGGAACAGGAGAGCGCACGA
GGGAGCTTCCAGGGGGAAACGCCTGGTATCTTTATAGTCCTGTCGGGTTTCGCCACCTCTGACTTGAGCG
TCGATTTTTGTGATGCTCGTCAGGGGGGCGGAGCCTATGGAAAAACGCCAGCAACGCGGCCTTTTTACGG
TTCCTGGCCTTTTGCTGGCCTTTTGCTCACATGTTCTTTCCTGCGTTATCCCCTGATTCTGTGGATAACC
GTAGTCGGCACCTGCCACCGCCACCGTCTGCGGTCCTAAGAAGTCCACCAATCTGGTTAAGAACAAATGC
GTGAACTTCAACTTCAACGGCCT
Features (pLannotate 1.2.2; 5 found; start..end, strand, type, name):
    749..783     -  terminator     lambda t0 terminator: minimal transcription terminator from phage lambda (Scholtissek and Grosse, 1987)
    857..1513    -  CDS            cat: CAT_ECOLX - Experimental evidence at protein level: Swiss-Prot protein existence level 1. This enzyme is an effector of chloramphenicol resistance in bacteria. From Escherichia coli. This protein is used as a marker in many commonly used cloning vectors, such as pACYC184.
   1514..1611    -  promoter       cat promoter: promoter of the E. coli cat gene encoding chloramphenicol acetyltransferase
   1695..2283    +  rep_origin     ori: high-copy-number ColE1/pMB1/pBR322/pUC origin of replication
   2394..757     +  CDS            S (fragment) (across the origin): SPIKE_SARS2 - Experimental evidence at protein level: Swiss-Prot protein existence level 1. [Spike glycoprotein]: May down-regulate host tetherin (BST2) by lysosomal degradation, thereby counteracting its antiviral activity. From Severe acute respiratory syndrome coronavirus 2 (2019-nCoV) (SARS-CoV-2).
