[The description below was written by a language model from this plasmid's Addgene catalogue record and pLannotate feature annotations shown in this document.]
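Description:
Spike Display_Part 3 Spacer is a small (about 2.5 kb) synthetic-biology part plasmid built on the YTK001 entry-vector backbone, the type of storage vector used to hold individual modules for hierarchical, Golden Gate-style assembly. It is maintained in E. coli through a high-copy ColE1/pUC-type origin of replication and selected with chloramphenicol through a cat (chloramphenicol acetyltransferase) gene driven by its native cat promoter. A minimal phage lambda t0 terminator lies at the end of that cassette. The annotation shows no mammalian promoter, polyadenylation signal, tag or reporter, so the plasmid is a cloning intermediate rather than an expression construct.

The payload is one segment, "Part 3", of the SARS-CoV-2 spike coding sequence in its HexaPro-D614G form. The feature table identifies a spike fragment of roughly 840 nt that spans the numbering origin of the circular record, so only part of the gene is present. The catalogue's mutation list describes the full assembled design: the ectodomain only (residues 1–1208), the furin cleavage site at 682–685 replaced with GSAS, six stabilising proline substitutions (F817P, A892P, A899P, A942P, K986P, V987P) and D614G. The record does not state which residues or which of these changes fall within Part 3, nor the restriction sites flanking the part.

The stated purpose is use in the Spike Display system, in which spike variants are presented on the surface of mammalian cells for rapid characterisation. This plasmid supplies the reference version of its segment, presumably to be combined with the other spike parts, or swapped for a mutated equivalent, when assembling complete spike constructs.
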