Addgene plasmid #172731: Spike Display_Part 3 Spacer
Purpose: Encodes Part 3 of HexaPro-D614G spike to be used in the Spike Display system
Depositing lab: IIya Finkelstein. Depositing organization: University of Texas at Austin. Publication: Rapid characterization of spike variants via mammalian cell surface display. Javanmardi K, Chou CW, Terrace CI, Annapareddy A, Kaoud TS, Guo Q, Lutgens J, Zorkic H, Horton AP, Gardner EC, Nguyen G, Boutz DR, Goike J, Voss WN, Kuo HC, Dalby KN, Gollihar JD, Finkelstein IJ. Mol Cell. 2021 Dec 16;81(24):5099-5111.e8. doi: 10.1016/j.molcel.2021.11.024. PubMed 34919820.
Backbone
  Vector backbone: YTK001
  Vector type: Synthetic Biology
Growth in bacteria
  Bacterial resistance: Chloramphenicol, 25 μg/mL
  Growth temperature: 37°C
  Growth strain: DH5alpha
  Copy number: High Copy
Gene/Insert
  Gene/Insert name: SARS-CoV-2 S HexaPro-D614G (alt name: SARS-CoV-2 S 6P-D614G)
  Species: Severe acute respiratory syndrome coronavirus 2
  Mutation: Ectodomain only (AAs 1-1208); 682-685 (furin site) replaced with 'GSAS'; F817P, A892P, A899P, A942P, K986P, V987P, D614G
  Entrez Gene: S (a.k.a. GU280_gp02, spike glycoprotein)
  Cloning method: Restriction Enzyme; 5′ cloning site Unknown (unknown if destroyed)
Terms and licenses: Academic/Nonprofit Terms; Industry Terms
Depositor comments: Please visit https://www.biorxiv.org/content/10.1101/2021.03.30.437622v2 for bioRxiv preprint.
How to cite: Spike Display_Part 3 Spacer was a gift from IIya Finkelstein (Addgene plasmid # 172731 ; http://n2t.net/addgene:172731 ; RRID:Addgene_172731)
